>Addgene plasmid #201590 | LENTICRISPR-ALDOA_sgRNA1 | addgene full sequence | sequence record 395494 | Addgene NGS Result
TGATGCGGTTTTGGCAGTACATCAATGGGCGTGGATAGCGGTTTGACTCACGGGGATTTCCAAGTCTCCA
CCCCATTGACGTCAATGGGAGTTTGTTTTGGCACCAAAATCAACGGGACTTTCCAAAATGTCGTAACAAC
TCCGCCCCATTGACGCAAATGGGCGGTAGGCGTGTACGGTGGGAGGTCTATATAAGCAGCGCGTTTTGCC
TGTACTGGGTCTCTCTGGTTAGACCAGATCTGAGCCTGGGAGCTCTCTGGCTAACTAGGGAACCCACTGC
TTAAGCCTCAATAAAGCTTGCCTTGAGTGCTTCAAGTAGTGTGTGCCCGTCTGTTGTGTGACTCTGGTAA
CTAGAGATCCCTCAGACCCTTTTAGTCAGTGTGGAAAATCTCTAGCAGTGGCGCCCGAACAGGGACTTGA
AAGCGAAAGGGAAACCAGAGGAGCTCTCTCGACGCAGGACTCGGCTTGCTGAAGCGCGCACGGCAAGAGG
CGAGGGGCGGCGACTGGTGAGTACGCCAAAAATTTTGACTAGCGGAGGCTAGAAGGAGAGAGATGGGTGC
GAGAGCGTCAGTATTAAGCGGGGGAGAATTAGATCGCGATGGGAAAAAATTCGGTTAAGGCCAGGGGGAA
AGAAAAAATATAAATTAAAACATATAGTATGGGCAAGCAGGGAGCTAGAACGATTCGCAGTTAATCCTGG
CCTGTTAGAAACATCAGAAGGCTGTAGACAAATACTGGGACAGCTACAACCATCCCTTCAGACAGGATCA
GAAGAACTTAGATCATTATATAATACAGTAGCAACCCTCTATTGTGTGCATCAAAGGATAGAGATAAAAG
ACACCAAGGAAGCTTTAGACAAGATAGAGGAAGAGCAAAACAAAAGTAAGACCACCGCACAGCAAGCGGC
CGCTGATCTTCAGACCTGGAGGAGGAGATATGAGGGACAATTGGAGAAGTGAATTATATAAATATAAAGT
AGTAAAAATTGAACCATTAGGAGTAGCACCCACCAAGGCAAAGAGAAGAGTGGTGCAGAGAGAAAAAAGA
GCAGTGGGAATAGGAGCTTTGTTCCTTGGGTTCTTGGGAGCAGCAGGAAGCACTATGGGCGCAGCGTCAA
TGACGCTGACGGTACAGGCCAGACAATTATTGTCTGGTATAGTGCAGCAGCAGAACAATTTGCTGAGGGC
TATTGAGGCGCAACAGCATCTGTTGCAACTCACAGTCTGGGGCATCAAGCAGCTCCAGGCAAGAATCCTG
GCTGTGGAAAGATACCTAAAGGATCAACAGCTCCTGGGGATTTGGGGTTGCTCTGGAAAACTCATTTGCA
CCACTGCTGTGCCTTGGAATGCTAGTTGGAGTAATAAATCTCTGGAACAGATTTGGAATCACACGACCTG
GATGGAGTGGGACAGAGAAATTAACAATTACACAAGCTTAATACACTCCTTAATTGAAGAATCGCAAAAC
CAGCAAGAAAAGAATGAACAAGAATTATTGGAATTAGATAAATGGGCAAGTTTGTGGAATTGGTTTAACA
TAACAAATTGGCTGTGGTATATAAAATTATTCATAATGATAGTAGGAGGCTTGGTAGGTTTAAGAATAGT
TTTTGCTGTACTTTCTATAGTGAATAGAGTTAGGCAGGGATATTCACCATTATCGTTTCAGACCCACCTC
CCAACCCCGAGGGGACCCGACAGGCCCGAAGGAATAGAAGAAGAAGGTGGAGAGAGAGACAGAGACAGAT
CCATTCGATTAGTGAACGGATCGGCACTGCGTGCGCCAATTCTGCAGACAAATGGCAGTATTCATCCACA
ATTTTAAAAGAAAAGGGGGGATTGGGGGGTACAGTGCAGGGGAAAGAATAGTAGACATAATAGCAACAGA
CATACAAACTAAAGAATTACAAAAACAAATTACAAAAATTCAAAATTTTCGGGTTTATTACAGGGACAGC
AGAGATCCAGTTTGGTTAATTAAGGTACCGAGGGCCTATTTCCCATGATTCCTTCATATTTGCATATACG
ATACAAGGCTGTTAGAGAGATAATTAGAATTAATTTGACTGTAAACACAAAGATATTAGTACAAAATACG
TGACGTAGAAAGTAATAATTTCTTGGGTAGTTTGCAGTTTTAAAATTATGTTTTAAAATGGACTATCATA
TGCTTACCGTAACTTGAAAGTATTTCGATTTCTTGGCTTTATATATCTTGTGGAAAGGACGAAACACCGA
ATGGCGAGACTACCACCCAGTTTTAGAGCTAGAAATAGCAAGTTAAAATAAGGCTAGTCCGTTATCAACT
TGAAAAAGTGGCACCGAGTCGGTGCTTTTTTGAATTCGCTAGCTAGGTCTTGAAAGGAGTGGGAATTGGC
TCCGGTGCCCGTCAGTGGGCAGAGCGCACATCGCCCACAGTCCCCGAGAAGTTGGGGGGAGGGGTCGGCA
ATTGATCCGGTGCCTAGAGAAGGTGGCGCGGGGTAAACTGGGAAAGTGATGTCGTGTACTGGCTCCGCCT
TTTTCCCGAGGGTGGGGGAGAACCGTATATAAGTGCAGTAGTCGCCGTGAACGTTCTTTTTCGCAACGGG
TTTGCCGCCAGAACACAGGACCGGTTCTAGAGCGCTGCCACCATGGACAAGAAGTACAGCATCGGCCTGG
ACATCGGCACCAACTCTGTGGGCTGGGCCGTGATCACCGACGAGTACAAGGTGCCCAGCAAGAAATTCAA
GGTGCTGGGCAACACCGACCGGCACAGCATCAAGAAGAACCTGATCGGAGCCCTGCTGTTCGACAGCGGC
GAAACAGCCGAGGCCACCCGGCTGAAGAGAACCGCCAGAAGAAGATACACCAGACGGAAGAACCGGATCT
GCTATCTGCAAGAGATCTTCAGCAACGAGATGGCCAAGGTGGACGACAGCTTCTTCCACAGACTGGAAGA
GTCCTTCCTGGTGGAAGAGGATAAGAAGCACGAGCGGCACCCCATCTTCGGCAACATCGTGGACGAGGTG
GCCTACCACGAGAAGTACCCCACCATCTACCACCTGAGAAAGAAACTGGTGGACAGCACCGACAAGGCCG
ACCTGCGGCTGATCTATCTGGCCCTGGCCCACATGATCAAGTTCCGGGGCCACTTCCTGATCGAGGGCGA
CCTGAACCCCGACAACAGCGACGTGGACAAGCTGTTCATCCAGCTGGTGCAGACCTACAACCAGCTGTTC
GAGGAAAACCCCATCAACGCCAGCGGCGTGGACGCCAAGGCCATCCTGTCTGCCAGACTGAGCAAGAGCA
GACGGCTGGAAAATCTGATCGCCCAGCTGCCCGGCGAGAAGAAGAATGGCCTGTTCGGAAACCTGATTGC
CCTGAGCCTGGGCCTGACCCCCAACTTCAAGAGCAACTTCGACCTGGCCGAGGATGCCAAACTGCAGCTG
AGCAAGGACACCTACGACGACGACCTGGACAACCTGCTGGCCCAGATCGGCGACCAGTACGCCGACCTGT
TTCTGGCCGCCAAGAACCTGTCCGACGCCATCCTGCTGAGCGACATCCTGAGAGTGAACACCGAGATCAC
CAAGGCCCCCCTGAGCGCCTCTATGATCAAGAGATACGACGAGCACCACCAGGACCTGACCCTGCTGAAA
GCTCTCGTGCGGCAGCAGCTGCCTGAGAAGTACAAAGAGATTTTCTTCGACCAGAGCAAGAACGGCTACG
CCGGCTACATTGACGGCGGAGCCAGCCAGGAAGAGTTCTACAAGTTCATCAAGCCCATCCTGGAAAAGAT
GGACGGCACCGAGGAACTGCTCGTGAAGCTGAACAGAGAGGACCTGCTGCGGAAGCAGCGGACCTTCGAC
AACGGCAGCATCCCCCACCAGATCCACCTGGGAGAGCTGCACGCCATTCTGCGGCGGCAGGAAGATTTTT
ACCCATTCCTGAAGGACAACCGGGAAAAGATCGAGAAGATCCTGACCTTCCGCATCCCCTACTACGTGGG
CCCTCTGGCCAGGGGAAACAGCAGATTCGCCTGGATGACCAGAAAGAGCGAGGAAACCATCACCCCCTGG
AACTTCGAGGAAGTGGTGGACAAGGGCGCTTCCGCCCAGAGCTTCATCGAGCGGATGACCAACTTCGATA
AGAACCTGCCCAACGAGAAGGTGCTGCCCAAGCACAGCCTGCTGTACGAGTACTTCACCGTGTATAACGA
GCTGACCAAAGTGAAATACGTGACCGAGGGAATGAGAAAGCCCGCCTTCCTGAGCGGCGAGCAGAAAAAG
GCCATCGTGGACCTGCTGTTCAAGACCAACCGGAAAGTGACCGTGAAGCAGCTGAAAGAGGACTACTTCA
AGAAAATCGAGTGCTTCGACTCCGTGGAAATCTCCGGCGTGGAAGATCGGTTCAACGCCTCCCTGGGCAC
ATACCACGATCTGCTGAAAATTATCAAGGACAAGGACTTCCTGGACAATGAGGAAAACGAGGACATTCTG
GAAGATATCGTGCTGACCCTGACACTGTTTGAGGACAGAGAGATGATCGAGGAACGGCTGAAAACCTATG
CCCACCTGTTCGACGACAAAGTGATGAAGCAGCTGAAGCGGCGGAGATACACCGGCTGGGGCAGGCTGAG
CCGGAAGCTGATCAACGGCATCCGGGACAAGCAGTCCGGCAAGACAATCCTGGATTTCCTGAAGTCCGAC
GGCTTCGCCAACAGAAACTTCATGCAGCTGATCCACGACGACAGCCTGACCTTTAAAGAGGACATCCAGA
AAGCCCAGGTGTCCGGCCAGGGCGATAGCCTGCACGAGCACATTGCCAATCTGGCCGGCAGCCCCGCCAT
TAAGAAGGGCATCCTGCAGACAGTGAAGGTGGTGGACGAGCTCGTGAAAGTGATGGGCCGGCACAAGCCC
GAGAACATCGTGATCGAAATGGCCAGAGAGAACCAGACCACCCAGAAGGGACAGAAGAACAGCCGCGAGA
GAATGAAGCGGATCGAAGAGGGCATCAAAGAGCTGGGCAGCCAGATCCTGAAAGAACACCCCGTGGAAAA
CACCCAGCTGCAGAACGAGAAGCTGTACCTGTACTACCTGCAGAATGGGCGGGATATGTACGTGGACCAG
GAACTGGACATCAACCGGCTGTCCGACTACGATGTGGACCATATCGTGCCTCAGAGCTTTCTGAAGGACG
ACTCCATCGACAACAAGGTGCTGACCAGAAGCGACAAGAACCGGGGCAAGAGCGACAACGTGCCCTCCGA
AGAGGTCGTGAAGAAGATGAAGAACTACTGGCGGCAGCTGCTGAACGCCAAGCTGATTACCCAGAGAAAG
TTCGACAATCTGACCAAGGCCGAGAGAGGCGGCCTGAGCGAACTGGATAAGGCCGGCTTCATCAAGAGAC
AGCTGGTGGAAACCCGGCAGATCACAAAGCACGTGGCACAGATCCTGGACTCCCGGATGAACACTAAGTA
CGACGAGAATGACAAGCTGATCCGGGAAGTGAAAGTGATCACCCTGAAGTCCAAGCTGGTGTCCGATTTC
CGGAAGGATTTCCAGTTTTACAAAGTGCGCGAGATCAACAACTACCACCACGCCCACGACGCCTACCTGA
ACGCCGTCGTGGGAACCGCCCTGATCAAAAAGTACCCTAAGCTGGAAAGCGAGTTCGTGTACGGCGACTA
CAAGGTGTACGACGTGCGGAAGATGATCGCCAAGAGCGAGCAGGAAATCGGCAAGGCTACCGCCAAGTAC
TTCTTCTACAGCAACATCATGAACTTTTTCAAGACCGAGATTACCCTGGCCAACGGCGAGATCCGGAAGC
GGCCTCTGATCGAGACAAACGGCGAAACCGGGGAGATCGTGTGGGATAAGGGCCGGGATTTTGCCACCGT
GCGGAAAGTGCTGAGCATGCCCCAAGTGAATATCGTGAAAAAGACCGAGGTGCAGACAGGCGGCTTCAGC
AAAGAGTCTATCCTGCCCAAGAGGAACAGCGATAAGCTGATCGCCAGAAAGAAGGACTGGGACCCTAAGA
AGTACGGCGGCTTCGACAGCCCCACCGTGGCCTATTCTGTGCTGGTGGTGGCCAAAGTGGAAAAGGGCAA
GTCCAAGAAACTGAAGAGTGTGAAAGAGCTGCTGGGGATCACCATCATGGAAAGAAGCAGCTTCGAGAAG
AATCCCATCGACTTTCTGGAAGCCAAGGGCTACAAAGAAGTGAAAAAGGACCTGATCATCAAGCTGCCTA
AGTACTCCCTGTTCGAGCTGGAAAACGGCCGGAAGAGAATGCTGGCCTCTGCCGGCGAACTGCAGAAGGG
AAACGAACTGGCCCTGCCCTCCAAATATGTGAACTTCCTGTACCTGGCCAGCCACTATGAGAAGCTGAAG
GGCTCCCCCGAGGATAATGAGCAGAAACAGCTGTTTGTGGAACAGCACAAGCACTACCTGGACGAGATCA
TCGAGCAGATCAGCGAGTTCTCCAAGAGAGTGATCCTGGCCGACGCTAATCTGGACAAAGTGCTGTCCGC
CTACAACAAGCACCGGGATAAGCCCATCAGAGAGCAGGCCGAGAATATCATCCACCTGTTTACCCTGACC
AATCTGGGAGCCCCTGCCGCCTTCAAGTACTTTGACACCACCATCGACCGGAAGAGGTACACCAGCACCA
AAGAGGTGCTGGACGCCACCCTGATCCACCAGAGCATCACCGGCCTGTACGAGACACGGATCGACCTGTC
TCAGCTGGGAGGCGACAAGCGACCTGCCGCCACAAAGAAGGCTGGACAGGCTAAGAAGAAGAAAGATTAC
AAAGACGATGACGATAAGGGATCCGGCGCAACAAACTTCTCTCTGCTGAAACAAGCCGGAGATGTCGAAG
AGAATCCTGGACCGACCGAGTACAAGCCCACGGTGCGCCTCGCCACCCGCGACGACGTCCCCAGGGCCGT
ACGCACCCTCGCCGCCGCGTTCGCCGACTACCCCGCCACGCGCCACACCGTCGATCCGGACCGCCACATC
GAGCGGGTCACCGAGCTGCAAGAACTCTTCCTCACGCGCGTCGGGCTCGACATCGGCAAGGTGTGGGTCG
CGGACGACGGCGCCGCGGTGGCGGTCTGGACCACGCCGGAGAGCGTCGAAGCGGGGGCGGTGTTCGCCGA
GATCGGCCCGCGCATGGCCGAGTTGAGCGGTTCCCGGCTGGCCGCGCAGCAACAGATGGAAGGCCTCCTG
GCGCCGCACCGGCCCAAGGAGCCCGCGTGGTTCCTGGCCACCGTCGGAGTCTCGCCCGACCACCAGGGCA
AGGGTCTGGGCAGCGCCGTCGTGCTCCCCGGAGTGGAGGCGGCCGAGCGCGCCGGGGTGCCCGCCTTCCT
GGAGACCTCCGCGCCCCGCAACCTCCCCTTCTACGAGCGGCTCGGCTTCACCGTCACCGCCGACGTCGAG
GTGCCCGAAGGACCGCGCACCTGGTGCATGACCCGCAAGCCCGGTGCCTGAACGCGTTAAGTCGACAATC
AACCTCTGGATTACAAAATTTGTGAAAGATTGACTGGTATTCTTAACTATGTTGCTCCTTTTACGCTATG
TGGATACGCTGCTTTAATGCCTTTGTATCATGCTATTGCTTCCCGTATGGCTTTCATTTTCTCCTCCTTG
TATAAATCCTGGTTGCTGTCTCTTTATGAGGAGTTGTGGCCCGTTGTCAGGCAACGTGGCGTGGTGTGCA
CTGTGTTTGCTGACGCAACCCCCACTGGTTGGGGCATTGCCACCACCTGTCAGCTCCTTTCCGGGACTTT
CGCTTTCCCCCTCCCTATTGCCACGGCGGAACTCATCGCCGCCTGCCTTGCCCGCTGCTGGACAGGGGCT
CGGCTGTTGGGCACTGACAATTCCGTGGTGTTGTCGGGGAAATCATCGTCCTTTCCTTGGCTGCTCGCCT
GTGTTGCCACCTGGATTCTGCGCGGGACGTCCTTCTGCTACGTCCCTTCGGCCCTCAATCCAGCGGACCT
TCCTTCCCGCGGCCTGCTGCCGGCTCTGCGGCCTCTTCCGCGTCTTCGCCTTCGCCCTCAGACGAGTCGG
ATCTCCCTTTGGGCCGCCTCCCCGCGTCGACTTTAAGACCAATGACTTACAAGGCAGCTGTAGATCTTAG
CCACTTTTTAAAAGAAAAGGGGGGACTGGAAGGGCTAATTCACTCCCAACGAAGACAAGATCTGCTTTTT
GCTTGTACTGGGTCTCTCTGGTTAGACCAGATCTGAGCCTGGGAGCTCTCTGGCTAACTAGGGAACCCAC
TGCTTAAGCCTCAATAAAGCTTGCCTTGAGTGCTTCAAGTAGTGTGTGCCCGTCTGTTGTGTGACTCTGG
TAACTAGAGATCCCTCAGACCCTTTTAGTCAGTGTGGAAAATCTCTAGCAGGGCCCGTTTAAACCCGCTG
ATCAGCCTCGACTGTGCCTTCTAGTTGCCAGCCATCTGTTGTTTGCCCCTCCCCCGTGCCTTCCTTGACC
CTGGAAGGTGCCACTCCCACTGTCCTTTCCTAATAAAATGAGGAAATTGCATCGCATTGTCTGAGTAGGT
GTCATTCTATTCTGGGGGGTGGGGTGGGGCAGGACAGCAAGGGGGAGGATTGGGAAGACAATAGCAGGCA
TGCTGGGGATGCGGTGGGCTCTATGGCTTCTGAGGCGGAAAGAACCAGCTGGGGCTCTAGGGGGTATCCC
C
[124 nt withheld, positions 8682-8805]
C
[91 nt withheld, positions 8807-8897]
A
[49 nt withheld, positions 8899-8947]
CCTTTGACGTTGGAGTCCACGTTCTTT
[37 nt withheld, positions 8975-9011]
ACCCTATCTCGGTCTATTCTTTTGATTTATAAGGGATTTTGCCGATTTCGGCCTATTGGTTAAAAAATGA
GCTGATTTAACAAAAATTTAACGCGAATTAATTCTGTGGAATGTGTGTCAGTTAGGGTGTGGAAAGTCCC
CAGGCTCCCCAGCAGGCAGAAGTATGCAAAGCATGCATCTCAATTAGTCAGCAACCAGGTGTGGAAAGTC
CCCAGGCTCCCCAGCAGGCAGAAGTATGCAAAGCATGCATCTCAATTAGTCAGCAACCATAGTCCCGCCC
CTAACTCCGCCCATCCCGCCCCTAACTCCGCCCAGTTCCGCCCATTCTCCGCCCCATGGCTGACTAATTT
TTTTTATTTATGCAGAGGCCGAGGCCGCCTCTGCCTCTGAGCTATTCCAGAAGTAGTGAGGAGGCTTTTT
TGGAGGCCTAGGCTTTTGCAAAAAGCTCCCGGGAGCTTGTATATCCATTTTCGGATCTGATCAGCACGTG
TTGACAATTAATCATCGGCATAGTATATCGGCATAGTATAATACGACAAGGTGAGGAACTAAACCATGGC
CAAGTTGACCAGTGCCGTTCCGGTGCTCACCGCGCGCGACGTCGCCGGAGCGGTCGAGTTCTGGACCGAC
CGGCTCGGGTTCTCCCGGGACTTCGTGGAGGACGACTTCGCCGGTGTGGTCCGGGACGACGTGACCCTGT
TCATCAGCGCGGTCCAGGACCAGGTGGTGCCGGACAACACCCTGGCCTGGGTGTGGGTGCGCGGCCTGGA
CGAGCTGTACGCCGAGTGGTCGGAGGTCGTGTCCACGAACTTCCGGGACGCCTCCGGGCCGGCCATGACC
GAGATCGGCGAGCAGCCGTGGGGGCGGGAGTTCGCCCTGCGCGACCCGGCCGGCAACTGCGTGCACTTCG
TGGCCGAGGAGCAGGACTGACACGTGCTACGAGATTTCGATTCCACCGCCGCCTTCTATGAAAGGTTGGG
CTTCGGAATCGTTTTCCGGGACGCCGGCTGGATGATCCTCCAGCGCGGGGATCTCATGCTGGAGTTCTTC
GCCCACCCCAACTTGTTTATTGCAGCTTATAATGGTTACAAATAAAGCAATAGCATCACAAATTTCACAA
ATAAAGCATTTTTTTCACTGCATTCTAGTTGTGGTTTGTCCAAACTCATCAATGTATCTTATCATGTCTG
TATACCGTCGACCTCTAGCTAGAGCTTGGCGTAATCATGGTCATAGCTGTTTCCTGTGTGAAATTGTTAT
CCGCTCACAATTCCACACAACATACGAGCCGGAAGCATAAAGTGTAAAGCCTGGGGTGCCTAATGAGTGA
GCTAACTCACATTAATTGCGTTGCGCTCACTGCCCGCTTTCCAGTCGGGAAACCTGTCGTGCCAGCTGCA
TTAATGAATCGGCCAACGCGCGGGGAGAGGCGGTTTGCGTATTGGGCGCTCTTCCGCTTCCTCGCTCACT
GACTCGCTGCGCTCGGTCGTTCGGCTGCGGCGAGCGGTATCAGCTCACTCAAAGGCGGTAATACGGTTAT
CCACAGAATCAGGGGATAACGCAGGAAAGAACATGTGAGCAAAAGGCCAGCAAAAGGCCAGGAACCGTAA
AAAGGCCGCGTTGCTGGCGTTTTTCCATAGGCTCCGCCCCCCTGACGAGCATCACAAAAATCGACGCTCA
AGTCAGAGGTGGCGAAACCCGACAGGACTATAAAGATACCAGGCGTTTCCCCCTGGAAGCTCCCTCGTGC
GCTCTCCTGTTCCGACCCTGCCGCTTACCGGATACCTGTCCGCCTTTCTCCCTTCGGGAAGCGTGGCGCT
TTCTCATAGCTCACGCTGTAGGTATCTCAGTTCGGTGTAGGTCGTTCGCTCCAAGCTGGGCTGTGTGCAC
GAACCCCCCGTTCAGCCCGACCGCTGCGCCTTATCCGGTAACTATCGTCTTGAGTCCAACCCGGTAAGAC
ACGACTTATCGCCACTGGCAGCAGCCACTGGTAACAGGATTAGCAGAGCGAGGTATGTAGGCGGTGCTAC
AGAGTTCTTGAAGTGGTGGCCTAACTACGGCTACACTAGAAGAACAGTATTTGGTATCTGCGCTCTGCTG
AAGCCAGTTACCTTCGGAAAAAGAGTTGGTAGCTCTTGATCCGGCAAACAAACCACCGCTGGTAGCGGTG
GTTTTTTTGTTTGCAAGCAGCAGATTACGCGCAGAAAAAAAGGATCTCAAGAAGATCCTTTGATCTTTTC
TACGGGGTCTGACGCTCAGTGGAACGAAAACTCACGTTAAGGGATTTTGGTCATGAGATTATCAAAAAGG
ATCTTCACCTAGATCCTTTTAAATTAAAAATGAAGTTTTAAATCAATCTAAAGTATATATGAGTAAACTT
GGTCTGACAGTTACCAATGCTTAATCAGTGAGGCACCTATCTCAGCGATCTGTCTATTTCGTTCATCCAT
AGTTGCCTGACTCCCCGTCGTGTAGATAACTACGATACGGGAGGGCTTACCATCTGGCCCCAGTGCTGCA
ATGATACCGCGAGACCCACGCTCACCGGCTCCAGATTTATCAGCAATAAACCAGCCAGCCGGAAGGGCCG
AGCGCAGAAGTGGTCCTGCAACTTTATCCGCCTCCATCCAGTCTATTAATTGTTGCCGGGAAGCTAGAGT
AAGTAGTTCGCCAGTTAATAGTTTGCGCAACGTTGTTGCCATTGCTACAGGCATCGTGGTGTCACGCTCG
TCGTTTGGTATGGCTTCATTCAGCTCCGGTTCCCAACGATCAAGGCGAGTTACATGATCCCCCATGTTGT
GCAAAAAAGCGGTTAGCTCCTTCGGTCCTCCGATCGTTGTCAGAAGTAAGTTGGCCGCAGTGTTATCACT
CATGGTTATGGCAGCACTGCATAATTCTCTTACTGTCATGCCATCCGTAAGATGCTTTTCTGTGACTGGT
GAGTACTCAACCAAGTCATTCTGAGAATAGTGTATGCGGCGACCGAGTTGCTCTTGCCCGGCGTCAATAC
GGGATAATACCGCGCCACATAGCAGAACTTTAAAAGTGCTCATCATTGGAAAACGTTCTTCGGGGCGAAA
ACTCTCAAGGATCTTACCGCTGTTGAGATCCAGTTCGATGTAACCCACTCGTGCACCCAACTGATCTTCA
GCATCTTTTACTTTCACCAGCGTTTCTGGGTGAGCAAAAACAGGAAGGCAAAATGCCGCAAAAAAGGGAA
TAAGGGCGACACGGAAATGTTGAATACTCATACTCTTCCTTTTTCAATATTATTGAAGCATTTATCAGGG
TTATTGTCTCATGAGCGGATACATATTTGAATGTATTTAGAAAAATAAACAAATAGGGGTTCCGCGCACA
TTTCCCCGAAAAGTGCCACCTGACGTCGACGGATCGGGAGATCTCCCGATCCCCTATGGTGCACTCTCAG
TACAATCTGCTCTGATGCCGCATAGTTAAGCCAGTATCTGCTCCCTGCTTGTGTGTTGGAGGTCGCTGAG
TAGTGCGCGAGCAAAATTTAAGCTACAACAAGGCAAGGCTTGACCGACAATTGCATGAAGAATCTGCTTA
GGGTTAGGCGTTTTGCGCTGCTTCGCGATGTACGGGCCAGATATACGCGTTGACATTGATTATTGACTAG
TTATTAATAGTAATCAATTACGGGGTCATTAGTTCATAGCCCATATATGGAGTTCCGCGTTACATAACTT
ACGGTAAATGGCCCGCCTGGCTGACCGCCCAACGACCCCCGCCCATTGACGTCAATAATGACGTATGTTC
CCATAGTAACGCCAATAGGGACTTTCCATTGACGTCAATGGGTGGAGTATTTACGGTAAACTGCCCACTT
GGCAGTACATCAAGTGTATCATATGCCAAGTACGCCCCCTATTGACGTCAATGACGGTAAATGGCCCGCC
TGGCATTATGCCCAGTACATGACCTTATGGGACTTTCCTACTTGGCAGTACATCTACGTATTAGTCATCG
CTATTACCATGG
Features (pLannotate 1.2.2; 33 found; start..end, strand, type, name):
    217..397     +  LTR            5' LTR (truncated): truncated 5' long terminal repeat (LTR) from HIV-1
    444..569     +  misc_feature   HIV-1 Ψ: packaging signal of human immunodeficiency virus type 1
    553..916     +  CDS            HIV-1 gag (fragment): gag protein from human immunodeficiency virus 1; gag
   1062..1295    +  misc_feature   RRE: The Rev response element (RRE) of HIV-1 allows for Rev-dependent mRNA export from the nucleus to the cytoplasm.
   1672..1772    +  CDS            Rev (fragment): human immunodeficiency virus 1 (HIV-1) Rev protein; rev; enhances nuclear export of unspliced and incompletely spliced viral mRNAs
   1822..1939    +  misc_feature   cPPT/CTS: central polypurine tract and central termination sequence of HIV-1
   1990..2230    +  promoter       U6 promoter: RNA polymerase III promoter for human U6 snRNA
   2260..2335    +  misc_RNA       gRNA scaffold: guide RNA scaffold for the Streptococcus pyogenes CRISPR/Cas9 system
   2353..2371    +  CDS            small t antigen (fragment): SV40 (simian virus 40) small t antigen
   2397..2608    +  promoter       EF-1α core promoter: core promoter for human elongation factor EF-1α
   2633..6736    +  CDS            Cas9: Cas9 (Csn1) endonuclease from the Streptococcus pyogenes Type II CRISPR/Cas system generates RNA-guided double strand breaks in DNA
   6874..7471    +  CDS            PuroR (fragment): puromycin N-acetyltransferase; pac from Streptomyces; confers resistance to puromycin
   7487..8075    +  misc_feature   WPRE: woodchuck hepatitis virus posttranscriptional regulatory element
   8126..8145    +  misc_feature   cPPT/CTS (fragment): central polypurine tract and central termination sequence of HIV-1
   8147..8380    +  LTR            3' LTR (ΔU3): self-inactivating 3' long terminal repeat (LTR) from HIV-1
   8412..8636    +  polyA_signal   bGH poly(A) signal: bovine growth hormone polyadenylation signal
   8640..8661    +  promoter       SV40 promoter (fragment): SV40 enhancer and early promoter
   8682..9110    +  rep_origin     f1 ori (sequence partly withheld): f1 bacteriophage origin of replication; arrow indicates direction of (+) strand synthesis
   9124..9453    +  promoter       SV40 promoter: SV40 enhancer and early promoter
   9501..9548    +  promoter       EM7 promoter: synthetic bacterial promoter&nbsp
   9567..9941    +  CDS            BleoR: antibiotic-binding protein; Sh ble from Streptoalloteichus hindustanus; confers resistance to bleomycin, phleomycin, and Zeocin™
   9951..10076   +  CDS            ble (fragment): BLE_KLEPN - Experimental evidence at protein level: Swiss-Prot protein existence level 1. Binding protein with a strong affinity to the bleomycin family of antibiotics. Binds to CL990; an antimitotic-antibiotic compound. From Klebsiella pneumoniae.
  10071..10192   +  polyA_signal   SV40 poly(A) signal: SV40 polyadenylation signal
  10263..10285   -  protein_bind   lac operator (fragment): The lac repressor binds to the lac operator to inhibit transcription in E. coli. This inhibition can be relieved by adding lactose or isopropyl-β-D-thiogalactopyranoside (IPTG). lac repressor encoded by lacI
  10289..10319   -  promoter       lac promoter: promoter for the E. coli lac operon
  10334..10355   -  protein_bind   CAP binding site: CAP binding activates transcription in the presence of cAMP. E. coli catabolite activator protein
  10368..10460   -  CDS            lacI (fragment): lac repressor; lacI; The lac repressor binds to the lac operator to inhibit transcription in E. coli. This inhibition can be relieved by adding lactose or isopropyl-β-D-thiogalactopyranoside (IPTG).
  10643..11231   -  rep_origin     ori: high-copy-number ColE1/pMB1/pBR322/pUC origin of replication
  11402..12262   -  CDS            AmpR: β-lactamase; bla; confers resistance to ampicillin, carbenicillin, and related antibiotics
  12263..12367   -  promoter       AmpR promoter: bla
  12426..12478   -  misc_feature   bom (fragment): basis of mobility region from pBR322
  12633..13012   +  enhancer       CMV enhancer: human cytomegalovirus immediate early enhancer
  13013..199     +  promoter       CMV promoter (across the origin): human cytomegalovirus (CMV) immediate early promoter
