[The description below was written by a language model from this plasmid's Addgene catalogue record and pLannotate feature annotations shown in this document.]
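Description:
LENTICRISPR-ALDOA_sgRNA1 is an all-in-one lentiviral CRISPR/Cas9 knock-out plasmid built on the lentiCRISPR v2 backbone, carrying a single guide RNA directed against human ALDOA, the gene for aldolase A. The guide was cloned between the backbone's BsmBI sites, placing it downstream of the human U6 RNA polymerase III promoter and directly upstream of the Streptococcus pyogenes gRNA scaffold. A second cassette uses the EF-1α core promoter to drive S. pyogenes Cas9, followed by the puromycin N-acetyltransferase coding sequence, so transduced mammalian cells can be selected with puromycin. The feature table does not annotate the element linking Cas9 to the resistance gene. A WPRE downstream of this unit enhances transcript stability and expression.

The expression cassettes sit within a third-generation-style HIV-1 transfer vector. A CMV enhancer/promoter fused to a truncated 5' LTR drives genomic RNA production in packaging cells. It is followed by the Ψ packaging signal, a gag fragment, the RRE for Rev-dependent nuclear export, and the cPPT/CTS. The self-inactivating ΔU3 3' LTR limits LTR-driven transcription after integration. Packaging functions are not encoded on the plasmid and must be supplied in trans. Outside the viral region, the 13 kb plasmid carries a bGH polyadenylation signal, an f1 origin, and an SV40/EM7-driven bleomycin/Zeocin resistance cassette. A high-copy ColE1/pUC origin and an ampicillin resistance gene allow propagation in E. coli. The construct is intended for Cas9-mediated disruption of ALDOA in human cells, and its associated study concerns glycolysis and ribose salvage under nutrient limitation.
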