Addgene plasmid #201590: LENTICRISPR-ALDOA_sgRNA1
Purpose: CRISPR/Cas9-mediated gene knock-out
Depositing lab: Alexis Jourdain & Vamsi Mootha. Depositing organization: Broad Institute. Publication: Salvage of ribose from uridine or RNA supports glycolysis in nutrient-limited conditions. Skinner OS, Blanco-Fernandez J, Goodman RP, Kawakami A, Shen H, Kemeny LV, Joesch-Cohen L, Rees MG, Roth JA, Fisher DE, Mootha VK, Jourdain AA. Nat Metab. 2023 May;5(5):765-776. doi: 10.1038/s42255-023-00774-2. Epub 2023 May 17. PubMed 37198474.
Backbone
  Vector backbone: lentiCRISPR v2
  Backbone manufacturer: Feng Zhang, Addgene #52961
  Vector type: Lentiviral, CRISPR
  Selectable markers: Puromycin
Growth in bacteria
  Bacterial resistance: Ampicillin, 100 μg/mL
  Growth temperature: 37°C
  Growth strain: NEB Stable
  Copy number: High Copy
Gene/Insert
  Gene/Insert name: ALDOA
  gRNA/shRNA sequence: AATGGCGAGACTACCACCCA
  Species: H. sapiens (human)
  Entrez Gene: ALDOA (a.k.a. ALDA, GSD12, HEL-S-87p)
  Cloning method: Restriction Enzyme; 5′ cloning site BsmBI (unknown if destroyed); 3′ cloning site BsmBI (unknown if destroyed)
Terms and licenses: Academic/Nonprofit Terms; Industry Terms: Not Available to Industry
How to cite: LENTICRISPR-ALDOA_sgRNA1 was a gift from Alexis Jourdain & Vamsi Mootha (Addgene plasmid # 201590 ; http://n2t.net/addgene:201590 ; RRID:Addgene_201590)
